Addgene plasmid #81724: pDONR223_MTM1_p.R253Q
Purpose: Gateway Donor vector containing MTM1, part of the Target Accelerator Plasmid Collection.
Depositing lab: Jesse Boehm & William Hahn & David Root. Depositing organization: Broad Institute. Publication: Systematic Functional Interrogation of Rare Cancer Variants Identifies Oncogenic Alleles. Kim E, Ilic N, Shrestha Y, Zou L, Kamburov A, Zhu C, Yang X, Lubonja R, Tran N, Nguyen C, Lawrence MS, Piccioni F, Bagul M, Doench JG, Chouinard CR, Wu X, Hogstrom L, Natoli T, Tamayo P, Horn H, Corsello SM, Lage K, Root DE, Subramanian A, Golub TR, Getz G, Boehm JS, Hahn WC. Cancer Discov. 2016 Jul;6(7):714-26. doi: 10.1158/2159-8290.CD-16-0160. Epub 2016 May 4. PubMed 27147599.
Backbone
  Vector backbone: pDONR223
  Backbone manufacturer: Invitrogen
  Backbone size w/o insert (bp): 2790
  Vector type: Gateway Entry vector
Growth in bacteria
  Bacterial resistance: Spectinomycin, 50 μg/mL
  Growth temperature: 37°C
  Growth strain: DH5alpha
  Copy number: High Copy
Gene/Insert
  Gene/Insert name: MTM1 (alt name: NM_000252.2)
  Species: H. sapiens (human)
  Mutation: R253Q; E410K
  Entrez Gene: MTM1 (a.k.a. CNM, MTMX, XLMTM)
  Promoter: None
  Cloning method: Gateway Cloning
  Sequencing primers: 5′ M13pUC-fwd; 3′ M13-Rev
Terms and licenses: Academic/Nonprofit Terms; Industry Terms: Not Available to Industry
Depositor comments: Closed state: stop codon immediately follows insert
How to cite: pDONR223_MTM1_p.R253Q was a gift from Jesse Boehm & William Hahn & David Root (Addgene plasmid # 81724 ; http://n2t.net/addgene:81724 ; RRID:Addgene_81724)
