[The description below was written by a language model from this plasmid's Addgene catalogue record and pLannotate feature annotations shown in this document.]
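Description:
pDONR223_MTM1_p.R253Q is a Gateway entry clone built on the Invitrogen pDONR223 backbone and carrying a mutant allele of human MTM1, the gene for myotubularin, a lipid phosphatase that dephosphorylates PI3P and PI(3,5)P2. It is maintained in E. coli through a high-copy ColE1/pUC-type origin and selected with spectinomycin via the aadA (SmR) aminoglycoside adenylyltransferase gene. That gene sits downstream of a class 1 integron Pc promoter fragment and a short remnant of a gentamicin resistance gene. The sequenced plasmid is 4,605 nt.

The MTM1 open reading frame (about 1.8 kb, based on the NM_000252.2 reference transcript) lies between two attL recombination sites. The automated annotation labels both as attL3, but their role is the same in any case: they are the substrates for LR Clonase, which moves the ORF directionally into a Gateway destination vector. The name highlights the R253Q substitution, while the catalogue mutation field also lists E410K, so the clone appears to carry both changes. The insert is in the "closed" configuration, with a stop codon immediately following the coding sequence, so it is not suited to C-terminal fusions after transfer. No promoter drives the insert in this vector; expression depends on the destination vector chosen. rrnB T1 and T2 terminators upstream of the cassette insulate it from read-through transcription, a T7 promoter lies just outside the downstream attL site facing the insert, and M13 primer sites allow sequencing. The small lacI and lacZα fragments are backbone remnants.

The plasmid belongs to the Target Accelerator Plasmid Collection, a resource of variant alleles made for the systematic functional testing of rare cancer-associated mutations.
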