Features (pLannotate 1.2.2; 12 found; start..end, strand, type, name):
     10..598     +  rep_origin     ori: high-copy-number ColE1/pMB1/pBR322/pUC origin of replication
    781..873     +  CDS            lacI (fragment): lac repressor; lacI; The lac repressor binds to the lac operator to inhibit transcription in E. coli. This inhibition can be relieved by adding lactose or isopropyl-β-D-thiogalactopyranoside (IPTG).
    928..955     -  terminator     rrnB T2 terminator: transcription terminator T2 from the E. coli rrnB gene
   1087..1130    +  terminator     rrnB T1 terminator: Escherichia coli rrnB; transcription terminator T1 from the E. coli rrnB gene
   1177..1213    -  CDS            lacZα (fragment): LacZα fragment of β-galactosidase; lacZ fragment
   1230..1325    +  protein_bind   attL3: mutant version of attL; recombination site for the Gateway® LR reaction LR Clonase™
   1331..3139    +  CDS            MTM1: MTM1_HUMAN - Also known as CG2. Experimental evidence at protein level: Swiss-Prot protein existence level 1. Lipid phosphatase which dephosphorylates phosphatidylinositol 3-monophosphate (PI3P) and phosphatidylinositol 3,5-bisphosphate (PI(3,5)P2) (PubMed:11001925, PubMed:10900271, PubMed:12646134, PubMed:14722070). Has also been shown to dephosphorylate phosphotyrosine- and phosphoserine-containing peptides (PubMed:9537414). Negatively regulates EGFR degradation through regulation of EGFR trafficking from the late endosome to the lysosome (PubMed:14722070). Plays a role in vacuolar formation
   3147..3242    -  protein_bind   attL3: mutant version of attL; recombination site for the Gateway® LR reaction LR Clonase™
   3261..3279    -  promoter       T7 promoter: promoter for bacteriophage T7 RNA polymerase
   3469..3492    +  promoter       Pc promoter (fragment): intI1 (promoter lies within the coding sequence); class 1 integron promoter
   3668..3724    +  CDS            GmR (fragment): gentamycin acetyltransferase; aacC1; confers resistance to gentamycin
   3731..4522    +  CDS            SmR: aminoglycoside adenylyltransferase (Murphy, 1985); aadA; confers resistance to spectinomycin and streptomycin
>Addgene plasmid #81724 | pDONR223_MTM1_p.R253Q | addgene full sequence | sequence record 168755 | Addgene NGS Result
AGGATCTTCTTGAGATCCTTTTTTTCTGCGCGTAATCTGCTGCTTGCAAACAAAAAAACCACCGCTACCA
GCGGTGGTTTGTTTGCCGGATCAAGAGCTACCAACTCTTTTTCCGAAGGTAACTGGCTTCAGCAGAGCGC
AGATACCAAATACTGTTCTTCTAGTGTAGCCGTAGTTAGGCCACCACTTCAAGAACTCTGTAGCACCGCC
TACATACCTCGCTCTGCTAATCCTGTTACCAGTGGCTGCTGCCAGTGGCGATAAGTCGTGTCTTACCGGG
TTGGACTCAAGACGATAGTTACCGGATAAGGCGCAGCGGTCGGGCTGAACGGGGGGTTCGTGCACACAGC
CCAGCTTGGAGCGAACGACCTACACCGAACTGAGATACCTACAGCGTGAGCTATGAGAAAGCGCCACGCT
TCCCGAAGGGAGAAAGGCGGACAGGTATCCGGTAAGCGGCAGGGTCGGAACAGGAGAGCGCACGAGGGAG
CTTCCAGGGGGAAACGCCTGGTATCTTTATAGTCCTGTCGGGTTTCGCCACCTCTGACTTGAGCGTCGAT
TTTTGTGATGCTCGTCAGGGGGGCGGAGCCTATGGAAAAACGCCAGCAACGCGGCCTTTTTACGGTTCCT
GGCCTTTTGCTGGCCTTTTGCTCACATGTTCTTTCCTGCGTTATCCCCTGATTCTGTGGATAACCGTATT
ACCGCCTTTGAGTGAGCTGATACCGCTCGCCGCAGCCGAACGACCGAGCGCAGCGAGTCAGTGAGCGAGG
AAGCGGAAGAGCGCCCAATACGCAAACCGCCTCTCCCCGCGCGTTGGCCGATTCATTAATGCAGCTGGCA
CGACAGGTTTCCCGACTGGAAAGCGGGCAGTGAGCGCAACGCAATTAATACGCGTACCGCTAGCCAGGAA
GAGTTTGTAGAAACGCAAAAAGGCCATCCGTCAGGATGGCCTTCTGCTTAGTTTGATGCCTGGCAGTTTA
TGGCGGGCGTCCTGCCCGCCACCCTCCGGGCCGTTGCTTCACAACGTTCAAATCCGCTCCCGGCGGATTT
GTCCTACTCAGGAGAGCGTTCACCGACAAACAACAGATAAAACGAAAGGCCCAGTCTTCCGACTGAGCCT
TTCGTTTTATTTGATGCCTGGCAGTTCCCTACTCTCGCGTTAACGCTAGCATGGATGTTTTCCCAGTCAC
GACGTTGTAAAACGACGGCCAGTCTTAAGCTCGGGCCCCAAATAATGATTTTATTTTGACTGATAGTGAC
CTGTTCGTTGCAACAAATTGATGAGCAATGCTTTTTTATAATGCCAACTTTGTACAAAAAAGTTGGCACC
ATGGCTTCTGCATCAACTTCTAAATATAATTCACACTCCTTGGAGAATGAGTCTATTAAGAGGACGTCTC
GAGATGGAGTCAATCGAGATCTCACTGAGGCTGTTCCTCGACTTCCAGGAGAAACACTAATCACTGACAA
AGAAGTTATTTACATATGTCCTTTCAATGGCCCCATTAAGGGAAGAGTTTACATCACAAATTATCGTCTT
TATTTAAGAAGTTTGGAAACGGATTCTTCTCTAATACTTGATGTTCCTCTGGGTGTGATCTCGAGAATTG
AAAAAATGGGAGGCGCGACAAGTAGAGGAGAAAATTCCTATGGTCTAGATATTACTTGTAAAGACATGAG
AAACCTGAGGTTCGCTTTGAAACAGGAAGGCCACAGCAGAAGAGATATGTTTGAGATCCTCACGAGATAC
GCGTTTCCCCTGGCTCACAGTCTGCCATTATTTGCATTTTTAAATGAAGAAAAGTTTAACGTGGATGGAT
GGACAGTTTACAATCCAGTGGAAGAATACAGGAGGCAGGGCTTGCCCAATCACCATTGGAGAATAACTTT
TATTAATAAGTGCTATGAGCTCTGTGACACTTACCCTGCTCTTTTGGTGGTTCCGTATCGTGCCTCAGAT
GATGACCTCCGGAGAGTTGCAACTTTTAGGTCCCGAAATCGAATTCCAGTGCTGTCATGGATTCATCCAG
AAAATAAGACGGTCATTGTGCGTTGCAGTCAGCCTCTTGTCGGTATGAGTGGGAAACAAAATAAAGATGA
TGAGAAATATCTCGATGTTATCAGGGAGACTAATAAACAAATTTCTAAACTCACCATTTATGATGCAAGA
CCCAGCGTAAATGCAGTGGCCAACAAGGCAACAGGAGGAGGATATGAAAGTGATGATGCATATCATAACG
CCGAACTTTTCTTCTTAGACATTCATAATATTCATGTTATGCGGGAATCTTTAAAAAAAGTGAAGGACAT
TGTTTATCCTAATGTAGAAGAATCTCATTGGTTGTCCAGTTTGGAGTCTACTCATTGGTTAGAACATATC
AAGCTCGTTTTGACAGGAGCCATTCAAGTAGCAGACAAAGTTTCTTCAGGGAAGAGTTCAGTGCTTGTGC
ATTGCAGTGACGGATGGGACAGGACTGCTCAGCTGACATCCTTGGCCATGCTGATGTTGGATAGCTTCTA
TAGGAGCATTGAAGGGTTCGAAATACTGGTACAAAAAAAATGGATAAGTTTTGGACATAAATTTGCATCT
CGAATAGGTCATGGTGATAAAAACCACACCGATGCTGACCGTTCTCCTATTTTTCTCCAGTTTATTGATT
GTGTGTGGCAAATGTCAAAACAGTTCCCTACAGCTTTTGAATTCAATGAACAATTTTTGATTATAATTTT
GGATCATCTGTATAGTTGCCGATTTGGTACTTTCTTATTCAACTGTGAATCTGCTCGAGAAAGACAGAAG
GTTACAGAAAGGACTGTTTCTTTATGGTCACTGATAAACAGTAATAAAGAAAAATTCAAAAACCCCTTCT
ATACTAAAGAAATCAATCGAGTTTTATATCCAGTTGCCAGTATGCGTCACTTGGAACTCTGGGTGAATTA
CTACATTAGATGGAACCCCAGGATCAAGCAACAACAGCCGAATCCAGTGGAGCAGCGTTACATGGAGCTC
TTAGCCTTACGCGACGAATACATAAAGCGGCTTGAGGAACTGCAGCTCGCCAACTCTGCCAAGCTTTCTG
ATCCCCCAACTTCACCTTCCAGTCCTTCGCAAATGATGCCCCATGTGCAAACTCACTTCTAGTTGCCAAC
TTTCTTGTACAAAGTTGGCATTATAAGAAAGCATTGCTTATCAATTTGTTGCAACGAACAGGTCACTATC
AGTCAAAATAAAATCATTATTTGCCATCCAGCTGATATCCCCTATAGTGAGTCGTATTACATGGTCATAG
CTGTTTCCTGGCAGCTCTGGCCCGTGTCTCAAAATCTCTGATGTTACATTGCACAAGATAAAAATATATC
ATCATGCCTCCTCTAGACCAGCCAGGACAGAAATGCCTCGACTTCGCTGCTACCCAAGGTTGCCGGGTGA
CGCACACCGTGGAAACGGATGAAGGCACGAACCCAGTGGACATAAGCCTGTTCGGTTCGTAAGCTGTAAT
GCAAGTAGCGTATGCGCTCACGCAACTGGTCCAGAACCTTGACCGAACGCAGCGGTGGTAACGGCGCAGT
GGCGGTTTTCATGGCTTGTTATGACTGTTTTTTTGGGGTACAGTCTATGCCTCGGGCATCCAAGCAGCAA
GCGCGTTACGCCGTGGGTCGATGTTTGATGTTATGGAGCAGCAACGATGTTACGCAGCAGGGCAGTCGCC
CTAAAACAAAGTTAAACATTATGAGGGAAGCGGTGATCGCCGAAGTATCGACTCAACTATCAGAGGTAGT
TGGCGTCATCGAGCGCCATCTCGAACCGACGTTGCTGGCCGTACATTTGTACGGCTCCGCAGTGGATGGC
GGCCTGAAGCCACACAGTGATATTGATTTGCTGGTTACGGTGACCGTAAGGCTTGATGAAACAACGCGGC
GAGCTTTGATCAACGACCTTTTGGAAACTTCGGCTTCCCCTGGAGAGAGCGAGATTCTCCGCGCTGTAGA
AGTCACCATTGTTGTGCACGACGACATCATTCCGTGGCGTTATCCAGCTAAGCGCGAACTGCAATTTGGA
GAATGGCAGCGCAATGACATTCTTGCAGGTATCTTCGAGCCAGCCACGATCGACATTGATCTGGCTATCT
TGCTGACAAAAGCAAGAGAACATAGCGTTGCCTTGGTAGGTCCAGCGGCGGAGGAACTCTTTGATCCGGT
TCCTGAACAGGATCTATTTGAGGCGCTAAATGAAACCTTAACGCTATGGAACTCGCCGCCCGACTGGGCT
GGCGATGAGCGAAATGTAGTGCTTACGTTGTCCCGCATTTGGTACAGCGCAGTAACCGGCAAAATCGCGC
CGAAGGATGTCGCTGCCGACTGGGCAATGGAGCGCCTGCCGGCCCAGTATCAGCCCGTCATACTTGAAGC
TAGACAGGCTTATCTTGGACAAGAAGAAGATCGCTTGGCCTCGCGCGCAGATCAGTTGGAAGAATTTGTC
CACTACGTGAAAGGCGAGATCACCAAGGTAGTCGGCAAATAACCCTCGAGCCACCCATGACCAAAATCCC
TTAACGTGAGTTACGCGTCGTTCCACTGAGCGTCAGACCCCGTAGAAAAGATCAA
