>Addgene plasmid #81724 | pDONR223_MTM1_p.R253Q | depositor partial sequence | sequence record 155043 | Insert sequence
ATGGCTTCTGCATCAACTTCTAAATATAATTCACACTCCTTGGAGAATGAGTCTATTAAGAGGACGTCTC
GAGATGGAGTCAATCGAGATCTCACTGAGGCTGTTCCTCGACTTCCAGGAGAAACACTAATCACTGACAA
AGAAGTTATTTACATATGTCCTTTCAATGGCCCCATTAAGGGAAGAGTTTACATCACAAATTATCGTCTT
TATTTAAGAAGTTTGGAAACGGATTCTTCTCTAATACTTGATGTTCCTCTGGGTGTGATCTCGAGAATTG
AAAAAATGGGAGGCGCGACAAGTAGAGGAGAAAATTCCTATGGTCTAGATATTACTTGTAAAGACATGAG
AAACCTGAGGTTCGCTTTGAAACAGGAAGGCCACAGCAGAAGAGATATGTTTGAGATCCTCACGAGATAC
GCGTTTCCCCTGGCTCACAGTCTGCCATTATTTGCATTTTTAAATGAAGAAAAGTTTAACGTGGATGGAT
GGACAGTTTACAATCCAGTGGAAGAATACAGGAGGCAGGGCTTGCCCAATCACCATTGGAGAATAACTTT
TATTAATAAGTGCTATGAGCTCTGTGACACTTACCCTGCTCTTTTGGTGGTTCCGTATCGTGCCTCAGAT
GATGACCTCCGGAGAGTTGCAACTTTTAGGTCCCGAAATCGAATTCCAGTGCTGTCATGGATTCATCCAG
AAAATAAGACGGTCATTGTGCGTTGCAGTCAGCCTCTTGTCGGTATGAGTGGGAAACAAAATAAAGATGA
TGAGAAATATCTCGATGTTATCAGGGAGACTAATAAACAAATTTCTAAACTCACCATTTATGATGCAAGA
CCCAGCGTAAATGCAGTGGCCAACAAGGCAACAGGAGGAGGATATGAAAGTGATGATGCATATCATAACG
CCGAACTTTTCTTCTTAGACATTCATAATATTCATGTTATGCGGGAATCTTTAAAAAAAGTGAAGGACAT
TGTTTATCCTAATGTAGAAGAATCTCATTGGTTGTCCAGTTTGGAGTCTACTCATTGGTTAGAACATATC
AAGCTCGTTTTGACAGGAGCCATTCAAGTAGCAGACAAAGTTTCTTCAGGGAAGAGTTCAGTGCTTGTGC
ATTGCAGTGACGGATGGGACAGGACTGCTCAGCTGACATCCTTGGCCATGCTGATGTTGGATAGCTTCTA
TAGGAGCATTGAAGGGTTCGAAATACTGGTACAAAAAAAATGGATAAGTTTTGGACATAAATTTGCATCT
CGAATAGGTCATGGTGATAAAAACCACACCGATGCTGACCGTTCTCCTATTTTTCTCCAGTTTATTGATT
GTGTGTGGCAAATGTCAAAACAGTTCCCTACAGCTTTTGAATTCAATGAACAATTTTTGATTATAATTTT
GGATCATCTGTATAGTTGCCGATTTGGTACTTTCTTATTCAACTGTGAATCTGCTCGAGAAAGACAGAAG
GTTACAGAAAGGACTGTTTCTTTATGGTCACTGATAAACAGTAATAAAGAAAAATTCAAAAACCCCTTCT
ATACTAAAGAAATCAATCGAGTTTTATATCCAGTTGCCAGTATGCGTCACTTGGAACTCTGGGTGAATTA
CTACATTAGATGGAACCCCAGGATCAAGCAACAACAGCCGAATCCAGTGGAGCAGCGTTACATGGAGCTC
TTAGCCTTACGCGACGAATACATAAAGCGGCTTGAGGAACTGCAGCTCGCCAACTCTGCCAAGCTTTCTG
ATCCCCCAACTTCACCTTCCAGTCCTTCGCAAATGATGCCCCATGTGCAAACTCACTTC
